>Addgene plasmid #77503 | MUSK gRNA (BRDN0001147656) | addgene full sequence | sequence record 187890 | Addgene Assembled Sequence
CCCGGGTGCAAAGATGGATAAAGTTTTAAACAGAGAGGAATCTTTGCAGCTAATGGACCTTCTAGGTCTT
GAAAGGAGTGGGAATTGGCTCCGGTGCCCGTCAGTGGGCAGAGCGCACATCGCCCACAGTCCCCGAGAAG
TTGGGGGGAGGGGTCGGCAATTGATCCGGTGCCTAGAGAAGGTGGCGCGGGGTAAACTGGGAAAGTGATG
TCGTGTACTGGCTCCGCCTTTTTCCCGAGGGTGGGGGAGAACCGTATATAAGTGCAGTAGTCGCCGTGAA
CGTTCTTTTTCGCAACGGGTTTGCCGCCAGAACACAGGTAAGTGCCGTGTGTGGTTCCCGCGGGCCTGGC
CTCTTTACGGGTTATGGCCCTTGCGTGCCTTGAATTACTTCCACCTGGCTGCAGTACGTGATTCTTGATC
CCGAGCTTCGGGTTGGAAGTGGGTGGGAGAGTTCGAGGCCTTGCGCTTAAGGAGCCCCTTCGCCTCGTGC
TTGAGTTGAGGCCTGGCCTGGGCGCTGGGGCCGCCGCGTGCGAATCTGGTGGCACCTTCGCGCCTGTCTC
GCTGCTTTCGATAAGTCTCTAGCCATTTAAAATTTTTGATGACCTGCTGCGACGCTTTTTTTCTGGCAAG
ATAGTCTTGTAAATGCGGGCCAAGATCTGCACACTGGTATTTCGGTTTTTGGGGCCGCGGGCGGCGACGG
GGCCCGTGCGTCCCAGCGCACATGTTCGGCGAGGCGGGGCCTGCGAGCGCGGCCACCGAGAATCGGACGG
GGGTAGTCTCAAGCTGGCCGGCCTGCTCTGGTGCCTGGCCTCGCGCCGCCGTGTATCGCCCCGCCCTGGG
CGGCAAGGCTGGCCCGGTCGGCACCAGTTGCGTGAGCGGAAAGATGGCCGCTTCCCGGCCCTGCTGCAGG
GAGCTCAAAATGGAGGACGCGGCGCTCGGGAGAGCGGGCGGGTGAGTCACCCACACAAAGGAAAAGGGCC
TTTCCGTCCTCAGCCGTCGCTTCATGTGACTCCACGGAGTACCGGGCGCCGTCCAGGCACCTCGATTAGT
TCTCGAGCTTTTGGAGTACGTCGTCTTTAGGTTGGGGGGAGGGGTTTTATGCGATGGAGTTTCCCCACAC
TGAGTGGGTGGAGACTGAAGTTAGGCCAGCTTGGCACTTGATGTAATTCTCCTTGGAATTTGCCCTTTTT
GAGTTTGGATCTTGGTTCATTCTCAAGCCTCAGACAGTGGTTCAAAGTTTTTTTCTTCCATTTCAGGTGT
CGTGACGTACGGCCACCATGACCGAGTACAAGCCCACGGTGCGCCTCGCCACCCGCGACGACGTCCCCAG
GGCCGTACGCACCCTCGCCGCCGCGTTCGCCGACTACCCCGCCACGCGCCACACCGTCGATCCGGACCGC
CACATCGAGCGGGTCACCGAGCTGCAAGAACTCTTCCTCACGCGCGTCGGGCTCGACATCGGCAAGGTGT
GGGTCGCGGACGACGGCGCCGCCGTGGCGGTCTGGACCACGCCGGAGAGCGTCGAAGCGGGGGCGGTGTT
CGCCGAGATCGGCCCGCGCATGGCCGAGTTGAGCGGTTCCCGGCTGGCCGCGCAGCAACAGATGGAAGGC
CTCCTGGCGCCGCACCGGCCCAAGGAGCCCGCGTGGTTCCTGGCCACCGTCGGAGTCTCGCCCGACCACC
AGGGCAAGGGTCTGGGCAGCGCCGTCGTGCTCCCCGGAGTGGAGGCGGCCGAGCGCGCCGGGGTGCCCGC
CTTCCTGGAGACCTCCGCGCCCCGCAACCTCCCCTTCTACGAGCGGCTCGGCTTCACCGTCACCGCCGAC
GTCGAGGTGCCCGAAGGACCGCGCACCTGGTGCATGACCCGCAAGCCCGGTGCCTGAACGCGTTAAGTCG
ACAATCAACCTCTGGATTACAAAATTTGTGAAAGATTGACTGGTATTCTTAACTATGTTGCTCCTTTTAC
GCTATGTGGATACGCTGCTTTAATGCCTTTGTATCATGCTATTGCTTCCCGTATGGCTTTCATTTTCTCC
TCCTTGTATAAATCCTGGTTGCTGTCTCTTTATGAGGAGTTGTGGCCCGTTGTCAGGCAACGTGGCGTGG
TGTGCACTGTGTTTGCTGACGCAACCCCCACTGGTTGGGGCATTGCCACCACCTGTCAGCTCCTTTCCGG
GACTTTCGCTTTCCCCCTCCCTATTGCCACGGCGGAACTCATCGCCGCCTGCCTTGCCCGCTGCTGGACA
GGGGCTCGGCTGTTGGGCACTGACAATTCCGTGGTGTTGTCGGGGAAATCATCGTCCTTTCCTTGGCTGC
TCGCCTGTGTTGCCACCTGGATTCTGCGCGGGACGTCCTTCTGCTACGTCCCTTCGGCCCTCAATCCAGC
GGACCTTCCTTCCCGCGGCCTGCTGCCGGCTCTGCGGCCTCTTCCGCGTCTTCGCCTTCGCCCTCAGACG
AGTCGGATCTCCCTTTGGGCCGCCTCCCCGCGTCGACTTTAAGACCAATGACTTACAAGGCAGCTGTAGA
TCTTAGCCACTTTTTAAAAGAAAAGGGGGGACTGGAAGGGCTAATTCACTCCCAACGAAGACAAGATCTG
CTTTTTGCTTGTACTGGGTCTCTCTGGTTAGACCAGATCTGAGCCTGGGAGCTCTCTGGCTAACTAGGGA
ACCCACTGCTTAAGCCTCAATAAAGCTTGCCTTGAGTGCTTCAAGTAGTGTGTGCCCGTCTGTTGTGTGA
CTCTGGTAACTAGAGATCCCTCAGACCCTTTTAGTCAGTGTGGAAAATCTCTAGCAGTACGTATAGTAGT
TCATGTCATCTTATTATTCAGTATTTATAACTTGCAAAGAAATGAATATCAGAGAGTGAGAGGAACTTGT
TTATTGCAGCTTATAATGGTTACAAATAAAGCAATAGCATCACAAATTTCACAAATAAAGCATTTTTTTC
ACTGCATTCTAGTTGTGGTTTGTCCAAACTCATCAATGTATCTTATCATGTCTGGCTCTAGCTATCCCGC
CCCTAACTCCGCCCATCCCGCCCCTAACTCCGCCCAGTTCCGCCCATTCTCCGCCCCATGGCTGACTAAT
TTTTTTTATTTATGCAGAGGCCGAGGCCGCCTCGGCCTCTGAGCTATTCCAGAAGTAGTGAGGAGGCTTT
TTTGGAGGCCTAGGGACGTACCCAATTCGCCCTATAGTGAGTCGTATTACGCGCGCTCACTGGCCGTCGT
TTTACAACGTCGTGACTGGGAAAACCCTGGCGTTACCCAACTTAATCGCCTTGCAGCACATCCCCCTTTC
GCCAGCTGGCGTAATAGCGAAGAGGCCCGCACCGATCGCCCTTCCCAACAGTTGCGCAGCCTGAATGGCG
AATGGG
[124 nt withheld, positions 3367-3490]
C
[91 nt withheld, positions 3492-3582]
A
[49 nt withheld, positions 3584-3632]
CCTTTGACGTTGGAGTCCACGTTCTTT
[37 nt withheld, positions 3660-3696]
ACCCTATCTCGGTCTATTCTTTTGATTTATAAGGGATTTTGCCGATTTCGGCCTATTGGTTAAAAAATGA
GCTGATTTAACAAAAATTTAACGCGAATTTTAACAAAATATTAACGCTTACAATTTAGGTGGCACTTTTC
GGGGAAATGTGCGCGGAACCCCTATTTGTTTATTTTTCTAAATACATTCAAATATGTATCCGCTCATGAG
ACAATAACCCTGATAAATGCTTCAATAATATTGAAAAAGGAAGAGTATGAGTATTCAACATTTCCGTGTC
GCCCTTATTCCCTTTTTTGCGGCATTTTGCCTTCCTGTTTTTGCTCACCCAGAAACGCTGGTGAAAGTAA
AAGATGCTGAAGATCAGTTGGGTGCACGAGTGGGTTACATCGAACTGGATCTCAACAGCGGTAAGATCCT
TGAGAGTTTTCGCCCCGAAGAACGTTTTCCAATGATGAGCACTTTTAAAGTTCTGCTATGTGGCGCGGTA
TTATCCCGTATTGACGCCGGGCAAGAGCAACTCGGTCGCCGCATACACTATTCTCAGAATGACTTGGTTG
AGTACTCACCAGTCACAGAAAAGCATCTTACGGATGGCATGACAGTAAGAGAATTATGCAGTGCTGCCAT
AACCATGAGTGATAACACTGCGGCCAACTTACTTCTGACAACGATCGGAGGACCGAAGGAGCTAACCGCT
TTTTTGCACAACATGGGGGATCATGTAACTCGCCTTGATCGTTGGGAACCGGAGCTGAATGAAGCCATAC
CAAACGACGAGCGTGACACCACGATGCCTGTAGCAATGGCAACAACGTTGCGCAAACTATTAACTGGCGA
ACTACTTACTCTAGCTTCCCGGCAACAATTAATAGACTGGATGGAGGCGGATAAAGTTGCAGGACCACTT
CTGCGCTCGGCCCTTCCGGCTGGCTGGTTTATTGCTGATAAATCTGGAGCCGGTGAGCGTGGGTCTCGCG
GTATCATTGCAGCACTGGGGCCAGATGGTAAGCCCTCCCGTATCGTAGTTATCTACACGACGGGGAGTCA
GGCAACTATGGATGAACGAAATAGACAGATCGCTGAGATAGGTGCCTCACTGATTAAGCATTGGTAACTG
TCAGACCAAGTTTACTCATATATACTTTAGATTGATTTAAAACTTCATTTTTAATTTAAAAGGATCTAGG
TGAAGATCCTTTTTGATAATCTCATGACCAAAATCCCTTAACGTGAGTTTTCGTTCCACTGAGCGTCAGA
CCCCGTAGAAAAGATCAAAGGATCTTCTTGAGATCCTTTTTTTCTGCGCGTAATCTGCTGCTTGCAAACA
AAAAAACCACCGCTACCAGCGGTGGTTTGTTTGCCGGATCAAGAGCTACCAACTCTTTTTCCGAAGGTAA
CTGGCTTCAGCAGAGCGCAGATACCAAATACTGTTCTTCTAGTGTAGCCGTAGTTAGGCCACCACTTCAA
GAACTCTGTAGCACCGCCTACATACCTCGCTCTGCTAATCCTGTTACCAGTGGCTGCTGCCAGTGGCGAT
AAGTCGTGTCTTACCGGGTTGGACTCAAGACGATAGTTACCGGATAAGGCGCAGCGGTCGGGCTGAACGG
GGGGTTCGTGCACACAGCCCAGCTTGGAGCGAACGACCTACACCGAACTGAGATACCTACAGCGTGAGCT
ATGAGAAAGCGCCACGCTTCCCGAAGGGAGAAAGGCGGACAGGTATCCGGTAAGCGGCAGGGTCGGAACA
GGAGAGCGCACGAGGGAGCTTCCAGGGGGAAACGCCTGGTATCTTTATAGTCCTGTCGGGTTTCGCCACC
TCTGACTTGAGCGTCGATTTTTGTGATGCTCGTCAGGGGGGCGGAGCCTATGGAAAAACGCCAGCAACGC
GGCCTTTTTACGGTTCCTGGCCTTTTGCTGGCCTTTTGCTCACATGTTCTTTCCTGCGTTATCCCCTGAT
TCTGTGGATAACCGTATTACCGCCTTTGAGTGAGCTGATACCGCTCGCCGCAGCCGAACGACCGAGCGCA
GCGAGTCAGTGAGCGAGGAAGCGGAAGAGCGCCCAATACGCAAACCGCCTCTCCCCGCGCGTTGGCCGAT
TCATTAATGCAGCTGGCACGACAGGTTTCCCGACTGGAAAGCGGGCAGTGAGCGCAACGCAATTAATGTG
AGTTAGCTCACTCATTAGGCACCCCAGGCTTTACACTTTATGCTTCCGGCTCGTATGTTGTGTGGAATTG
TGAGCGGATAACAATTTCACACAGGAAACAGCTATGACCATGATTACGCCAAGCGCGCAATTAACCCTCA
CTAAAGGGAACAAAAGCTGGAGCTGCAAGCTTAATGTAGTCTTATGCAATACTCTTGTAGTCTTGCAACA
TGGTAACGATGAGTTAGCAACATGCCTTACAAGGAGAGAAAAAGCACCGTGCATGCCGATTGGTGGAAGT
AAGGTGGTACGATCGTGCCTTATTAGGAAGGCAACAGACGGGTCTGACATGGATTGGACGAACCACTGAA
TTGCCGCATTGCAGAGATATTGTATTTAAGTGCCTAGCTCGATACATAAACGGGTCTCTCTGGTTAGACC
AGATCTGAGCCTGGGAGCTCTCTGGCTAACTAGGGAACCCACTGCTTAAGCCTCAATAAAGCTTGCCTTG
AGTGCTTCAAGTAGTGTGTGCCCGTCTGTTGTGTGACTCTGGTAACTAGAGATCCCTCAGACCCTTTTAG
TCAGTGTGGAAAATCTCTAGCAGTGGCGCCCGAACAGGGACTTGAAAGCGAAAGGGAAACCAGAGGAGCT
CTCTCGACGCAGGACTCGGCTTGCTGAAGCGCGCACGGCAAGAGGCGAGGGGCGGCGACTGGTGAGTACG
CCAAAAATTTTGACTAGCGGAGGCTAGAAGGAGAGAGATGGGTGCGAGAGCGTCAGTATTAAGCGGGGGA
GAATTAGATCGCGATGGGAAAAAATTCGGTTAAGGCCAGGGGGAAAGAAAAAATATAAATTAAAACATAT
AGTATGGGCAAGCAGGGAGCTAGAACGATTCGCAGTTAATCCTGGCCTGTTAGAAACATCAGAAGGCTGT
AGACAAATACTGGGACAGCTACAACCATCCCTTCAGACAGGATCAGAAGAACTTAGATCATTATATAATA
CAGTAGCAACCCTCTATTGTGTGCATCAAAGGATAGAGATAAAAGACACCAAGGAAGCTTTAGACAAGAT
AGAGGAAGAGCAAAACAAAAGTAAGACCACCGCACAGCAAGCGGCCGCTGATCTTCAGACCTGGAGGAGG
AGATATGAGGGACAATTGGAGAAGTGAATTATATAAATATAAAGTAGTAAAAATTGAACCATTAGGAGTA
GCACCCACCAAGGCAAAGAGAAGAGTGGTGCAGAGAGAAAAAAGAGCAGTGGGAATAGGAGCTTTGTTCC
TTGGGTTCTTGGGAGCAGCAGGAAGCACTATGGGCGCAGCGTCAATGACGCTGACGGTACAGGCCAGACA
ATTATTGTCTGGTATAGTGCAGCAGCAGAACAATTTGCTGAGGGCTATTGAGGCGCAACAGCATCTGTTG
CAACTCACAGTCTGGGGCATCAAGCAGCTCCAGGCAAGAATCCTGGCTGTGGAAAGATACCTAAAGGATC
AACAGCTCCTGGGGATTTGGGGTTGCTCTGGAAAACTCATTTGCACCACTGCTGTGCCTTGGAATGCTAG
TTGGAGTAATAAATCTCTGGAACAGATTTGGAATCACACGACCTGGATGGAGTGGGACAGAGAAATTAAC
AATTACACAAGCTTAATACACTCCTTAATTGAAGAATCGCAAAACCAGCAAGAAAAGAATGAACAAGAAT
TATTGGAATTAGATAAATGGGCAAGTTTGTGGAATTGGTTTAACATAACAAATTGGCTGTGGTATATAAA
ATTATTCATAATGATAGTAGGAGGCTTGGTAGGTTTAAGAATAGTTTTTGCTGTACTTTCTATAGTGAAT
AGAGTTAGGCAGGGATATTCACCATTATCGTTTCAGACCCACCTCCCAACCCCGAGGGGACCCAGAGAGG
GCCTATTTCCCATGATTCCTTCATATTTGCATATACGATACAAGGCTGTTAGAGAGATAATTAGAATTAA
TTTGACTGTAAACACAAAGATATTAGTACAAAATACGTGACGTAGAAAGTAATAATTTCTTGGGTAGTTT
GCAGTTTTAAAATTATGTTTTAAAATGGACTATCATATGCTTACCGTAACTTGAAAGTATTTCGATTTCT
TGGCTTTATATATCTTGTGGAAAGGACGAAACACCGGCAGTCTTGAGTCAATCACTGTTTTAGAGCTAGA
AATAGCAAGTTAAAATAAGGCTAGTCCGTTATCAACTTGAAAAAGTGGCACCGAGTCGGTGCTTTTTTAA
GCTTGGCGTAACTAGATCTTGAGACAAATGGCAGTATTCATCCACAATTTTAAAAGAAAAGGGGGGATTG
GGGGGTACAGTGCAGGGGAAAGAATAGTAGACATAATAGCAACAGACATACAAACTAAAGAATTACAAAA
ACAAATTACAAAAATTCAAAATTTTCGGGTTTATTACAGGGACAGCAGAGATCCACTTTGGCGCCGGCTC
GAGGGGG
Features (pLannotate 1.2.2; 29 found; start..end, strand, type, name):
     14..80      +  CDS            small t antigen (fragment): SV40 (simian virus 40) small t antigen
    106..317     +  promoter       EF-1α core promoter: core promoter for human elongation factor EF-1α
    318..1256    +  intron         EF-1α intron A: intron upstream of the start codon of human EF-1α
   1278..1877    +  CDS            PuroR (fragment): puromycin N-acetyltransferase; pac from Streptomyces; confers resistance to puromycin
   1893..2481    +  misc_feature   WPRE: woodchuck hepatitis virus posttranscriptional regulatory element
   2532..2551    +  misc_feature   cPPT/CTS (fragment): central polypurine tract and central termination sequence of HIV-1
   2553..2786    +  LTR            3' LTR (ΔU3): self-inactivating 3' long terminal repeat (LTR) from HIV-1
   2864..2985    +  polyA_signal   SV40 poly(A) signal: SV40 polyadenylation signal
   3025..3160    +  rep_origin     SV40 ori: SV40 origin of replication
   3181..3199    -  promoter       T7 promoter: promoter for bacteriophage T7 RNA polymerase
   3207..3362    +  CDS            lacZα (fragment): LacZα fragment of β-galactosidase; lacZ fragment
   3367..3795    +  rep_origin     f1 ori (sequence partly withheld): f1 bacteriophage origin of replication; arrow indicates direction of (+) strand synthesis
   3848..3952    +  promoter       AmpR promoter: bla
   3953..4813    +  CDS            AmpR: β-lactamase; bla; confers resistance to ampicillin, carbenicillin, and related antibiotics
   4984..5572    +  rep_origin     ori: high-copy-number ColE1/pMB1/pBR322/pUC origin of replication
   5755..5847    +  CDS            lacI (fragment): lac repressor; lacI; The lac repressor binds to the lac operator to inhibit transcription in E. coli. This inhibition can be relieved by adding lactose or isopropyl-β-D-thiogalactopyranoside (IPTG).
   5860..5881    +  protein_bind   CAP binding site: CAP binding activates transcription in the presence of cAMP. E. coli catabolite activator protein
   5896..5926    +  promoter       lac promoter: promoter for the E. coli lac operon
   5934..5950    +  protein_bind   lac operator: The lac repressor binds to the lac operator to inhibit transcription in E. coli. This inhibition can be relieved by adding lactose or isopropyl-β-D-thiogalactopyranoside (IPTG). lac repressor encoded by lacI
   5995..6013    +  promoter       T3 promoter: promoter for bacteriophage T3 RNA polymerase
   6041..6267    +  promoter       RSV promoter: Rous sarcoma virus enhancer/promoter
   6268..6448    +  LTR            5' LTR (truncated): truncated 5' long terminal repeat (LTR) from HIV-1
   6495..6620    +  misc_feature   HIV-1 Ψ: packaging signal of human immunodeficiency virus type 1
   6604..6967    +  CDS            HIV-1 gag (fragment): gag protein from human immunodeficiency virus 1; gag
   7113..7346    +  misc_feature   RRE: The Rev response element (RRE) of HIV-1 allows for Rev-dependent mRNA export from the nucleus to the cytoplasm.
   7723..7749    +  CDS            Rev (fragment): human immunodeficiency virus 1 (HIV-1) Rev protein; rev; enhances nuclear export of unspliced and incompletely spliced viral mRNAs
   7753..7993    +  promoter       U6 promoter: RNA polymerase III promoter for human U6 snRNA
   8023..8098    +  misc_RNA       gRNA scaffold: guide RNA scaffold for the Streptococcus pyogenes CRISPR/Cas9 system
   8154..8271    +  misc_feature   cPPT/CTS: central polypurine tract and central termination sequence of HIV-1
