[The description below was written by a language model from this plasmid's Addgene catalogue record and pLannotate feature annotations shown in this document.]
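Description:
MUSK gRNA (BRDN0001147656) is a third-generation lentiviral CRISPR guide RNA plasmid built on the lentiGuide-Puro backbone and designed to target the human MUSK gene, which encodes a receptor tyrosine kinase. It is about 8.3 kb and is propagated in E. coli as a high-copy plasmid through a ColE1/pUC-type origin with ampicillin selection (AmpR). An f1 origin, an SV40 origin and leftover lac and T7/T3 promoter elements from the cloning backbone are also annotated.

The lentiviral transfer cassette begins with an RSV promoter fused to a truncated HIV-1 5' LTR, which makes genomic RNA production Tat-independent. This is followed by the Ψ packaging signal with a partial gag sequence, the Rev response element for nuclear export of the unspliced genome, and a cPPT/CTS that aids nuclear import. A self-inactivating ΔU3 3' LTR closes the cassette, so the integrated provirus lacks LTR promoter activity.

Two expression units sit within this frame. A human U6 RNA polymerase III promoter drives the MUSK-specific spacer joined to the Streptococcus pyogenes Cas9 gRNA scaffold. An EF-1α core promoter with its intron A drives puromycin N-acetyltransferase for selection of transduced mammalian cells, with a WPRE downstream to enhance transcript expression.

The plasmid does not encode Cas9, so it is meant to be used with a separate Cas9 lentivector or in cells that already express Cas9. The guide was designed against several MUSK reference transcripts and belongs to a human kinome gRNA collection, consistent with use in MUSK knockout experiments. The cloning method is not recorded.
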