Addgene plasmid #77503: MUSK gRNA (BRDN0001147656)
Purpose: 3rd generation lentiviral gRNA plasmid targeting human MUSK
Depositing lab: John Doench & David Root. Depositing organization: Broad Institute. Publication: Optimized sgRNA design to maximize activity and minimize off-target effects of CRISPR-Cas9. Doench JG, Fusi N, Sullender M, Hegde M, Vaimberg EW, Donovan KF, Smith I, Tothova Z, Wilen C, Orchard R, Virgin HW, Listgarten J, Root DE. Nat Biotechnol. 2016 Jan 18. doi: 10.1038/nbt.3437. PubMed 26780180.
Backbone
  Vector backbone: lentiGuide-Puro
  Backbone manufacturer: Zhang Lab (Addgene plasmid # 52963)
  Vector type: Mammalian Expression, Lentiviral, CRISPR
  Selectable markers: Puromycin
Growth in bacteria
  Bacterial resistance: Ampicillin, 100 μg/mL
  Growth temperature: 37°C
  Growth strain: DH5alpha
  Copy number: High Copy
Gene/Insert
  Gene/Insert name: MUSK (alt names: MUSK; NM_001166280.1)
  gRNA/shRNA sequence: GCAGTCTTGAGTCAATCACT
  Species: H. sapiens (human)
  Entrez Gene: MUSK (a.k.a. CMS9, FADS, FADS1)
  Promoter: hU6
  Cloning method: Unknown
  Sequencing primers: 5′ U6-F; 3′ pS2-R
Terms and licenses: Academic/Nonprofit Terms; Industry Terms: Not Available to Industry
Depositor comments: The gRNA was designed to target the following Genbank reference sequence(s): NM_001166280.1,NM_001166281.1,NM_005592.3. Note that this plasmid does NOT contain Cas9. It should be used in conjunction with lentiCas9-Blast (Addgene #52962) or otherwise with cell lines already expressing Cas9. Browse the full kinome gRNA library at http://www.addgene.org/pooled-library/broadgpp-human-kinome/ or visit http://www.broadinstitute.org/rnai/public/ for detailed protocols and information.
How to cite: MUSK gRNA (BRDN0001147656) was a gift from John Doench & David Root (Addgene plasmid # 77503 ; http://n2t.net/addgene:77503 ; RRID:Addgene_77503)
