>Addgene plasmid #77503 | MUSK gRNA (BRDN0001147656) | depositor partial sequence | sequence record 144963 | Target Sequence
GCAGTCTTGAGTCAATCACT
