>Addgene plasmid #77503 | MUSK gRNA (BRDN0001147656) | addgene partial sequence | sequence record 187889 | hU6-F
CGCTAGAAAGTAATAATTTCTTGGGTAGTTTGCAGTTTTAAAATTATGTTTTAAAATGGACTATCATATG
CTTACCGTAACTTGAAAGTATTTCGATTTCTTGGCTTTATATATCTTGTGGAAAGGACGAAACACCGGCA
GTCTTGAGTCAATCACTGTTTTAGAGCTAGAAATAGCAAGTTAAAATAAGGCTAGTCCGTTATCAACTTG
AAAAAGTGGCACCGAGTCGGTGCTTTTTTAAGCTTGGCGTAACTAGATCTTGAGACAAATGGCAGTATTC
ATCCACAATTTTAAAAGAAAAGGGGGGATTGGGGGGTACAGTGCAGGGGAAAGAATAGTAGACATAATAG
CAACAGACATACAAACTAAAGAATTACAAAAACAAATTACAAAAATTCAAAATTTTCGGGTTTATTACAG
GGACAGCAGAGATCCACTTTGGCGCCGGCTCGAGGGGGCCCGGGTGCAAAGATGGATAAAGTTTTAAACA
GAGAGGAATCTTTGCAGCTAATGGACCTTCTAGGTCTTGAAAGGAGTGGGAATTGGCTCCGGTGCCCGTC
AGTGGGCAGA
